>Addgene plasmid #53938 | UBE2G2_pCSdest | addgene partial sequence | sequence record 95402 | EBV-rev 5'-GTGGTTTGTCCAAACTCATC-3'
TACGACTCACTATAGTTCTAGAGGCTCGAGAGGATCACCACTTTGTACAAGAAAGCTGGGTTCTACAGTC
CCAGAGACTTCTGGACGATCTGCTTGGCAATCTTATAGAACTGCTCCCGGTCATCGCGCCACATTTTGGA
CGCATCCACGTTAGCTCCACTTTCGTCATTGGGCTCTGCCAGCATGCTCACCACCGACAGCAGGATCTTC
TCCACACTCTGCACAGGACTCCACCGCTCCGCGCTGCTCTCGTAGCCCATGGGGTCATCGCCTGGCGCGT
GGAGGATGGAAATGCAGACTCTCCCATCAGGGTAGATGTTGGGATGAAACATCTCACAGGTAAATCTCAT
CTTTGGGGGACTTAACGGGTAATCAAGTGGGAAACTCAGGATGGCAGGAAAAACACCAAACTCAAAGCAG
GTGTCTTCTGGGCCCATGATCAATGCCTCCCATTCAAAAAAGTTCTCTTCATTCATGGTGCCTGCTTTTT
TGTACAAACTTGTGATCCTTGAATTCGAATCGATGGGATCCTGCAAAAAGAACAAGTAGCTTGTATTCTA
TAGTGTCACCTAAATCAAGCTTGCTCCGACGTCCCCAGGCAGAATGGCGGTTCCCTAAACGAGCATTGCT
TATATAGACCTCCCATTAGGCACGCCTACCGCCCATTTACGTCAATGGAACGCCCATTTGCGTCATTGCC
CCTCCCCATTGACGTCAATGGGGATGTACTTGGCAGCCATCGCGGGCCATTTACCGCCATTGACGTCAAT
GGGAGTACTGCCAATGTACCCTGGCGTACTTCCAATAGTAATGTACTTGCCAAGTTACTATTAATAGATA
TTGATGTACTGCCAAGT
