[The description below was written by a language model from this plasmid's Addgene catalogue record.]
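Description:
UBE2G2_pCSdest is an expression clone of the human UBE2G2 gene (also known as UBC7), which encodes a ubiquitin-conjugating (E2) enzyme, carried in the pCSDest Gateway destination backbone. The record classifies it as a mammalian expression vector. The backbone is about 4.1 kb without insert, and the UBE2G2 insert is listed as 414 bp, with the depositor's comment pointing to a specific RefSeq transcript variant as the source of the coding sequence. The insert was introduced by Gateway recombination, so it is expected to be flanked by the att sites left by that reaction. In bacteria the plasmid is maintained at high copy and selected with ampicillin. The record does not name the origin of replication, and no feature table is provided to confirm individual elements.

Two promoters are recorded upstream of the insert, CMV and SP6. The CMV promoter drives strong constitutive transcription by RNA polymerase II when the DNA is introduced into vertebrate cells. The SP6 phage promoter allows the same plasmid to serve as a template for in vitro transcription of synthetic mRNA. This dual arrangement is characteristic of the CS2-type vectors used for mRNA injection into embryos. No epitope tags, fusion partners or reporters are listed.

The associated publication describes a survey of how expression of human chromosome 21 genes affects early zebrafish development. This suggests the clone belongs to a set of chromosome 21 gene constructs built to overexpress individual human genes in zebrafish embryos and look for developmental phenotypes.
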