Addgene plasmid #53938: UBE2G2_pCSdest
Depositing lab: Roger Reeves. Depositing organization: Johns Hopkins University and School of Medicine. Publication: Survey of Human Chromosome 21 Gene Expression Effects on Early Development in Danio rerio. Edie S, Zaghloul NA, Leitch CC, Klinedinst DK, Lebron J, Thole JF, McCallion AS, Katsanis N, Reeves RH. G3 (Bethesda). 2018 Jul 2;8(7):2215-2223. doi: 10.1534/g3.118.200144. PubMed 29760202.
Backbone
  Vector backbone: pCSDest
  Backbone manufacturer: Lawson Lab (Addgene Plasmid 22423)
  Backbone size w/o insert (bp): 4095
  Vector type: Mammalian Expression
Growth in bacteria
  Bacterial resistance: Ampicillin, 100 μg/mL
  Growth temperature: 37°C
  Growth strain: Top10
  Copy number: High Copy
Gene/Insert
  Gene/Insert name: UBE2G2
  Species: H. sapiens (human)
  Insert size (bp): 414
  Entrez Gene: UBE2G2 (a.k.a. UBC7)
  Promoter: SP6 and CMV
  Cloning method: Gateway Cloning
  Sequencing primers: 5′ CMV-F; 3′ EBV-Rev
Terms and licenses: Academic/Nonprofit Terms; Industry Terms
Depositor comments: NM_182688.2
How to cite: UBE2G2_pCSdest was a gift from Roger Reeves (Addgene plasmid # 53938 ; http://n2t.net/addgene:53938 ; RRID:Addgene_53938)
